Addgene plasmid #116167: pHAGE-BRAF-K499N
Purpose: Lentiviral expression of BRAF K499N
Depositing lab: Gordon Mills & Kenneth Scott. Depositing organization: Baylor College of Medicine. Publication: Systematic Functional Annotation of Somatic Mutations in Cancer. Ng PK, Li J, Jeong KJ, Shao S, Chen H, Tsang YH, Sengupta S, Wang Z, Bhavana VH, Tran R, Soewito S, Minussi DC, Moreno D, Kong K, Dogruluk T, Lu H, Gao J, Tokheim C, Zhou DC, Johnson AM, Zeng J, Ip CKM, Ju Z, Wester M, Yu S, Li Y, Vellano CP, Schultz N, Karchin R, Ding L, Lu Y, Cheung LWT, Chen K, Shaw KR, Meric-Bernstam F, Scott KL, Yi S, Sahni N, Liang H, Mills GB. Cancer Cell. 2018 Mar 12;33(3):450-462.e10. doi: 10.1016/j.ccell.2018.01.021. PubMed 29533785.
Backbone
  Vector backbone: pHAGE
  Vector type: Lentiviral
Growth in bacteria
  Bacterial resistance: Ampicillin, 100 μg/mL
  Growth temperature: 37°C
  Growth strain: Stbl3
  Copy number: High Copy
Gene/Insert
  Gene/Insert name: BRAF
  Species: H. sapiens (human)
  Mutation: K499N
  Entrez Gene: BRAF (a.k.a. B-RAF1, B-raf, BRAF-1, BRAF1, NS7, RAFB1)
  Cloning method: Gateway Cloning
Terms and licenses: Academic/Nonprofit Terms; Industry Terms: Not Available to Industry
How to cite: pHAGE-BRAF-K499N was a gift from Gordon Mills & Kenneth Scott (Addgene plasmid # 116167 ; http://n2t.net/addgene:116167 ; RRID:Addgene_116167)
