[The description below was written by a language model from this plasmid's Addgene catalogue record and pLannotate feature annotations shown in this document.]
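Description:
pHAGE-BRAF-K499N is a 10.8 kb HIV-1-derived lentiviral expression plasmid built on the pHAGE backbone and carrying the human BRAF open reading frame with a K499N substitution. It is maintained in E. coli as a high-copy plasmid through a ColE1/pUC-type origin and the β-lactamase (AmpR) gene, which allows ampicillin selection. The recombination-deficient Stbl3 strain is listed for growth, a common choice for vectors with repeated LTR sequences.

The viral portion comprises a truncated 5' LTR, the Ψ packaging signal with adjoining gag sequence, the Rev response element, the cPPT/CTS and a self-inactivating ΔU3 3' LTR. Together these allow the transcript to be packaged, exported and integrated when packaging functions are supplied in trans, while limiting LTR promoter activity after integration. Within this framework the constitutive EF-1α promoter drives BRAF, which was introduced by Gateway cloning and is flanked by attB1 and attB2 sites. Downstream lie short T3 and T7 promoter sequences, an attB4 fragment and a V5 epitope tag annotation; the record does not indicate whether the V5 tag is translated in frame with BRAF. An EMCV IRES then directs translation of puromycin N-acetyltransferase from the same transcript, so transduced mammalian cells can be selected with puromycin. A WPRE follows to enhance transcript expression.

BRAF encodes a kinase that phosphorylates MAP2K1 and activates the MAP kinase pathway. The construct is intended for lentiviral expression of the K499N variant and was deposited as part of a study on systematic functional annotation of somatic mutations in cancer.
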