Features (pLannotate 1.2.2; 30 found; start..end, strand, type, name):
     10..1188    +  promoter       EF-1α promoter: strong constitutive promoter for human elongation factor EF-1α
   1209..1229    +  protein_bind   attB1: mutant version of attB; core recombination site for the Gateway® BP reaction BP Clonase™
   1235..3532    +  CDS            BRAF: BRAF_HUMAN - Also known as BRAF1, RAFB1. Experimental evidence at protein level: Swiss-Prot protein existence level 1. Protein kinase involved in the transduction of mitogenic signals from the cell membrane to the nucleus (Probable). Phosphorylates MAP2K1, and thereby activates the MAP kinase signal transduction pathway (PubMed:21441910, PubMed:29433126). May play a role in the postsynaptic responses of hippocampal neurons (PubMed:1508179). From Homo sapiens (Human).
   3537..3561    -  protein_bind   attB2: mutant version of attB; recombination site for the Gateway® BP reaction BP Clonase™
   3569..3587    +  promoter       T3 promoter: promoter for bacteriophage T3 RNA polymerase
   3613..3631    -  promoter       T7 promoter: promoter for bacteriophage T7 RNA polymerase
   3637..3655    -  protein_bind   attB4 (fragment): mutant version of attB; core recombination site for the Gateway® BP reaction BP Clonase™
   3711..3752    +  CDS            V5 tag: epitope tag from simian virus 5
   3878..4340    +  misc_feature   IRES: internal ribosome entry site (IRES) of the encephalomyocarditis virus (EMCV)
   4354..4951    +  CDS            PuroR (fragment): puromycin N-acetyltransferase; pac from Streptomyces; confers resistance to puromycin
   4967..5555    +  misc_feature   WPRE: woodchuck hepatitis virus posttranscriptional regulatory element
   5563..5628    +  CDS            nef (fragment): NEF_HV1Z2 - Experimental evidence at protein level: Swiss-Prot protein existence level 1. Extracellular Nef protein targets CD4(+) T-lymphocytes for apoptosis by interacting with CXCR4 surface receptors. From Human immunodeficiency virus type 1 group M subtype D (isolate Z2/CDC-Z34) (HIV-1).
   5630..5863    +  LTR            3' LTR (ΔU3): self-inactivating 3' long terminal repeat (LTR) from HIV-1
   6068..6172    +  promoter       AmpR promoter: bla
   6173..7033    +  CDS            AmpR: β-lactamase; bla; confers resistance to ampicillin, carbenicillin, and related antibiotics
   7204..7792    +  rep_origin     ori: high-copy-number ColE1/pMB1/pBR322/pUC origin of replication
   7975..8029    +  CDS            lacI (fragment): lac repressor; lacI; The lac repressor binds to the lac operator to inhibit transcription in E. coli. This inhibition can be relieved by adding lactose or isopropyl-β-D-thiogalactopyranoside (IPTG).
   8035..8128    +  rep_origin     SV40 ori (fragment): SV40 origin of replication
   8153..8190    +  CDS            lacI (fragment): lac repressor; lacI; The lac repressor binds to the lac operator to inhibit transcription in E. coli. This inhibition can be relieved by adding lactose or isopropyl-β-D-thiogalactopyranoside (IPTG).
   8203..8224    +  protein_bind   CAP binding site: CAP binding activates transcription in the presence of cAMP. E. coli catabolite activator protein
   8239..8269    +  promoter       lac promoter: promoter for the E. coli lac operon
   8273..8295    +  protein_bind   lac operator (fragment): The lac repressor binds to the lac operator to inhibit transcription in E. coli. This inhibition can be relieved by adding lactose or isopropyl-β-D-thiogalactopyranoside (IPTG). lac repressor encoded by lacI
   8327..8410    +  polyA_signal   SV40 poly(A) signal (fragment): SV40 polyadenylation signal
   8577..8906    +  CDS            nef (fragment): NEF_HV1BR - Experimental evidence at protein level: Swiss-Prot protein existence level 1. Extracellular Nef protein targets CD4(+) T-lymphocytes for apoptosis by interacting with CXCR4 surface receptors (PubMed:14990729). From Human immunodeficiency virus type 1 group M subtype B (isolate BRU/LAI) (HIV-1).
   8954..9211    +  LTR            5' LTR (truncated): truncated 5' long terminal repeat (LTR) from HIV-1
   9258..9383    +  misc_feature   HIV-1 Ψ: packaging signal of human immunodeficiency virus type 1
   9367..9705    +  CDS            HIV-1 gag (fragment): gag protein from human immunodeficiency virus 1; gag
   9880..10113   +  misc_feature   RRE: The Rev response element (RRE) of HIV-1 allows for Rev-dependent mRNA export from the nucleus to the cytoplasm.
  10490..10590   +  CDS            Rev (fragment): human immunodeficiency virus 1 (HIV-1) Rev protein; rev; enhances nuclear export of unspliced and incompletely spliced viral mRNAs
  10635..10752   +  misc_feature   cPPT/CTS: central polypurine tract and central termination sequence of HIV-1
>Addgene plasmid #116167 | pHAGE-BRAF-K499N | addgene full sequence | sequence record 237687 | Addgene NGS Result
TAGTCGTGAGGCTCCGGTGCCCGTCAGTGGGCAGAGCGCACATCGCCCACAGTCCCCGAGAAGTTGGGGG
GAGGGGTCGGCAATTGAACCGGTGCCTAGAGAAGGTGGCGCGGGGTAAACTGGGAAAGTGATGTCGTGTA
CTGGCTCCGCCTTTTTCCCGAGGGTGGGGGAGAACCGTATATAAGTGCAGTAGTCGCCGTGAACGTTCTT
TTTCGCAACGGGTTTGCCGCCAGAACACAGGTAAGTGCCGTGTGTGGTTCCCGCGGGCCTGGCCTCTTTA
CGGGTTATGGCCCTTGCGTGCCTTGAATTACTTCCACCTGGCTGCAGTACGTGATTCTTGATCCCGAGCT
TCGGGTTGGAAGTGGGTGGGAGAGTTCGAGGCCTTGCGCTTAAGGAGCCCCTTCGCCTCGTGCTTGAGTT
GAGGCCTGGCCTGGGCGCTGGGGCCGCCGCGTGCGAATCTGGTGGCACCTTCGCGCCTGTCTCGCTGCTT
TCGATAAGTCTCTAGCCATTTAAAATTTTTGATGACCTGCTGCGACGCTTTTTTTCTGGCAAGATAGTCT
TGTAAATGCGGGCCAAGATCTGCACACTGGTATTTCGGTTTTTGGGGCCGCGGGCGGCGACGGGGCCCGT
GCGTCCCAGCGCACATGTTCGGCGAGGCGGGGCCTGCGAGCGCGGCCACCGAGAATCGGACGGGGGTAGT
CTCAAGCTGGCCGGCCTGCTCTGGTGCCTGGCCTCGCGCCGCCGTGTATCGCCCCGCCCTGGGCGGCAAG
GCTGGCCCGGTCGGCACCAGTTGCGTGAGCGGAAAGATGGCCGCTTCCCGGCCCTGCTGCAGGGAGCTCA
AAATGGAGGACGCGGCGCTCGGGAGAGCGGGCGGGTGAGTCACCCACACAAAGGAAAAGGGCCTTTCCGT
CCTCAGCCGTCGCTTCATGTGACTCCACGGAGTACCGGGCGCCGTCCAGGCACCTCGATTAGTTCTCGAG
CTTTTGGAGTACGTCGTCTTTAGGTTGGGGGGAGGGGTTTTATGCGATGGAGTTTCCCCACACTGAGTGG
GTGGAGACTGAAGTTAGGCCAGCTTGGCACTTGATGTAATTCTCCTTGGAATTTGCCCTTTTTGAGTTTG
GATCTTGGTTCATTCTCAAGCCTCAGACAGTGGTTCAAAGTTTTTTTCTTCCATTTCAGGTGTCGTGAAG
CGGCCCTGCAGATATCAACAAGTTTGTACAAAAAAGCAGGCACCATGGCGGCGCTGAGCGGTGGCGGTGG
TGGCGGCGCGGAGCCGGGCCAGGCTCTGTTCAACGGGGACATGGAGCCCGAGGCCGGCGCCGGCGCCGGC
GCCGCGGCCTCTTCGGCTGCGGACCCTGCCATTCCGGAGGAGGTGTGGAATATCAAACAAATGATTAAGT
TGACACAGGAACATATAGAGGCCCTATTGGACAAATTTGGTGGGGAGCATAATCCACCATCAATATATCT
GGAGGCCTATGAAGAATACACCAGCAAGCTAGATGCACTCCAACAAAGAGAACAACAGTTATTGGAATCT
CTGGGGAACGGAACTGATTTTTCTGTTTCTAGCTCTGCATCAATGGATACCGTTACATCTTCTTCCTCTT
CTAGCCTTTCAGTGCTACCTTCATCTCTTTCAGTTTTTCAAAATCCCACAGATGTGGCACGGAGCAACCC
CAAGTCACCACAAAAACCTATCGTTAGAGTCTTCCTGCCCAACAAACAGAGGACAGTGGTACCTGCAAGG
TGTGGAGTTACAGTCCGAGACAGTCTAAAGAAAGCACTGATGATGAGAGGTCTAATCCCAGAGTGCTGTG
CTGTTTACAGAATTCAGGATGGAGAGAAGAAACCAATTGGTTGGGACACTGATATTTCCTGGCTTACTGG
AGAAGAATTGCATGTGGAAGTGTTGGAGAATGTTCCACTTACAACACACAACTTTGTACGAAAAACGTTT
TTCACCTTAGCATTTTGTGACTTTTGTCGAAAGCTGCTTTTCCAGGGTTTCCGCTGTCAAACATGTGGTT
ATAAATTTCACCAGCGTTGTAGTACAGAAGTTCCACTGATGTGTGTTAATTATGACCAACTTGATTTGCT
GTTTGTCTCCAAGTTCTTTGAACACCACCCAATACCACAGGAAGAGGCGTCCTTAGCAGAGACTGCCCTA
ACATCTGGATCATCCCCTTCCGCACCCGCCTCGGACTCTATTGGGCCCCAAATTCTCACCAGTCCGTCTC
CTTCAAAATCCATTCCAATTCCACAGCCCTTCCGACCAGCAGATGAAGATCATCGAAATCAATTTGGGCA
ACGAGACCGATCCTCATCAGCTCCCAATGTGCATATAAACACAATAGAACCTGTCAATATTGATGACTTG
ATTAGAGACCAAGGATTTCGTGGTGATGGAGGATCAACCACAGGTTTGTCTGCTACCCCCCCTGCCTCAT
TACCTGGCTCACTAACTAACGTGAAAGCCTTACAGAAATCTCCAGGACCTCAGCGAGAAAGGAAGTCATC
TTCATCCTCAGAAGACAGGAATCGAATGAAAACACTTGGTAGACGGGACTCGAGTGATGATTGGGAGATT
CCTGATGGGCAGATTACAGTGGGACAAAGAATTGGATCTGGATCATTTGGAACAGTCTACAAGGGAAAGT
GGCATGGTGATGTGGCAGTGAAAATGTTGAATGTGACAGCACCTACACCTCAGCAGTTACAAGCCTTCAA
TAATGAAGTAGGAGTACTCAGGAAAACACGACATGTGAATATCCTACTCTTCATGGGCTATTCCACAAAG
CCACAACTGGCTATTGTTACCCAGTGGTGTGAGGGCTCCAGCTTGTATCACCATCTCCATATCATTGAGA
CCAAATTTGAGATGATCAAACTTATAGATATTGCACGACAGACTGCACAGGGCATGGATTACTTACACGC
CAAGTCAATCATCCACAGAGACCTCAAGAGTAATAATATATTTCTTCATGAAGACCTCACAGTAAAAATA
GGTGATTTTGGTCTAGCTACAGTGAAATCTCGATGGAGTGGGTCCCATCAGTTTGAACAGTTGTCTGGAT
CCATTTTGTGGATGGCACCAGAAGTCATCAGAATGCAAGATAAAAATCCATACAGCTTTCAGTCAGATGT
ATATGCATTTGGAATTGTTCTGTATGAATTGATGACTGGACAGTTACCTTATTCAAACATCAACAACAGG
GACCAGATAATTTTTATGGTGGGACGAGGATACCTGTCTCCAGATCTCAGTAAGGTACGGAGTAACTGTC
CAAAAGCCATGAAGAGATTAATGGCAGAGTGCCTCAAAAAGAAAAGAGATGAGAGACCACTCTTTCCCCA
AATTCTCGCCTCTATTGAGCTGCTGGCCCGCTCATTGCCAAAAATTCACCGCAGTGCATCAGAACCCTCC
TTGAATCGGGCTGGTTTCCAAACAGAGGATTTTAGTCTATATGCTTGTGCTTCTCCAAAAACACCCATCC
AGGCAGGGGGATATGGTGCGTTTCCTGTCCACTAGAACCCAGCTTTCTTGTACAAAGTGGTGATATCCAA
TTAACCCTCACTAAAGGTATTTGATAAGAGAATGAAGAAGTCCCTATAGTGAGTCGTATTACCACCCAAC
TTTTCTATACAAAGTGGTTGATATCCAGCACAGTGGCGGCCGCTCGAGTCTAGAGGGCCCGCGGTTCGAA
GGTAAGCCTATCCCTAACCCTCTCCTCGGTCTCGATTCTACGCGTACCGGTTAGTAATGAGATCCCTCCC
CCCCCCCTAACGTTACTGGCCGAAGCCGCTTGGAATAAGGCCGGTGTGCGTTTGTCTATATGTTATTTTC
CACCATATTGCCGTCTTTTGGCAATGTGAGGGCCCGGAAACCTGGCCCTGTCTTCTTGACGAGCATTCCT
AGGGGTCTTTCCCCTCTCGCCAAAGGAATGCAAGGTCTGTTGAATGTCGTGAAGGAAGCAGTTCCTCTGG
AAGCTTCTTGAAGACAAACAACGTCTGTAGCGACCCTTTGCAGGCAGCGGAACCCCCCACCTGGCGACAG
GTGCCTCTGCGGCCAAAAGCCACGTGTATAAGATACACCTGCAAAGGCGGCACAACCCCAGTGCCACGTT
GTGAGTTGGATAGTTGTGGAAAGAGTCAAATGGCTCTCCTCAAGCGTATTCAACAAGGGGCTGAAGGATG
CCCAGAAGGTACCCCATTGTATGGGATCTGATCTGGGGCCTCGGTGCACATGCTTTACATGTGTTTAGTC
GAGGTTAAAAAAACGTCTAGGCCCCCCGAACCACGGGGACGTGGTTTTCCTTTGAAAAACACGATGATAA
TATGGCCACACATATGACCGAGTACAAGCCCACGGTGCGCCTCGCCACCCGCGACGACGTCCCCAGGGCC
GTACGCACCCTCGCCGCCGCGTTCGCCGACTACCCCGCCACGCGCCACACCGTCGATCCGGACCGCCACA
TCGAGCGGGTCACCGAGCTGCAAGAACTCTTCCTCACGCGCGTCGGGCTCGACATCGGCAAGGTGTGGGT
CGCGGACGACGGCGCCGCGGTGGCGGTCTGGACCACGCCGGAGAGCGTCGAAGCGGGGGCGGTGTTCGCC
GAGATCGGCCCGCGCATGGCCGAGTTGAGCGGTTCCCGGCTGGCCGCGCAGCAACAGATGGAAGGCCTCC
TGGCGCCGCACCGGCCCAAGGAGCCCGCGTGGTTCCTGGCCACCGTCGGCGTCTCGCCCGACCACCAGGG
CAAGGGTCTGGGCAGCGCCGTCGTGCTCCCCGGAGTGGAGGCGGCCGAGCGCGCCGGGGTGCCCGCCTTC
CTGGAGACCTCCGCGCCCCGCAACCTCCCCTTCTACGAGCGGCTCGGCTTCACCGTCACCGCCGACGTCG
AGGTGCCCGAAGGACCGCGCACCTGGTGCATGACCCGCAAGCCCGGTGCCTAAATCGATAGATCCTAATC
AACCTCTGGATTACAAAATTTGTGAAAGATTGACTGGTATTCTTAACTATGTTGCTCCTTTTACGCTATG
TGGATACGCTGCTTTAATGCCTTTGTATCATGCTATTGCTTCCCGTATGGCTTTCATTTTCTCCTCCTTG
TATAAATCCTGGTTGCTGTCTCTTTATGAGGAGTTGTGGCCCGTTGTCAGGCAACGTGGCGTGGTGTGCA
CTGTGTTTGCTGACGCAACCCCCACTGGTTGGGGCATTGCCACCACCTGTCAGCTCCTTTCCGGGACTTT
CGCTTTCCCCCTCCCTATTGCCACGGCGGAACTCATCGCCGCCTGCCTTGCCCGCTGCTGGACAGGGGCT
CGGCTGTTGGGCACTGACAATTCCGTGGTGTTGTCGGGGAAATCATCGTCCTTTCCTTGGCTGCTCGCCT
GTGTTGCCACCTGGATTCTGCGCGGGACGTCCTTCTGCTACGTCCCTTCGGCCCTCAATCCAGCGGACCT
TCCTTCCCGCGGCCTGCTGCCGGCTCTGCGGCCTCTTCCGCGTCTTCGCCTTCGCCCTCAGACGAGTCGG
ATCTCCCTTTGGGCCGCCTCCCCGCCTGAGATCCTTTAAGACCAATGACTTACAAGGCAGCTGTAGATCT
TAGCCACTTTTTAAAAGAAAAGGGGGGACTGGAAGGGCTAATTCACTCCCAACGAAGACAAGATCTGCTT
TTTGCTTGTACTGGGTCTCTCTGGTTAGACCAGATCTGAGCCTGGGAGCTCTCTGGCTAACTAGGGAACC
CACTGCTTAAGCCTCAATAAAGCTTGCCTTGAGTGCTTCAAGTAGTGTGTGCCCGTCTGTTGTGTGACTC
TGGTAACTAGAGATCCCTCAGACCCTTTTAGTCAGTGTGGAAAATCTCTAGCAGTAGTAGTTCATGTCAT
CTTATTATTCAGTATTTATAACTTGCAAAGAAATGAATATCAGAGAGTGAGAGGCCCGGGTTAATTAAGG
AAAGGGCTAGATCATTCTTGAAGACGAAAGGGCCTCGTGATACGCCTATTTTTATAGGTTAATGTCATGA
TAATAATGGTTTCTTAGACGTCAGGTGGCACTTTTCGGGGAAATGTGCGCGGAACCCCTATTTGTTTATT
TTTCTAAATACATTCAAATATGTATCCGCTCATGAGACAATAACCCTGATAAATGCTTCAATAATATTGA
AAAAGGAAGAGTATGAGTATTCAACATTTCCGTGTCGCCCTTATTCCCTTTTTTGCGGCATTTTGCCTTC
CTGTTTTTGCTCACCCAGAAACGCTGGTGAAAGTAAAAGATGCTGAAGATCAGTTGGGTGCACGAGTGGG
TTACATCGAACTGGATCTCAACAGCGGTAAGATCCTTGAGAGTTTTCGCCCCGAAGAACGTTTTCCAATG
ATGAGCACTTTTAAAGTTCTGCTATGTGGCGCGGTATTATCCCGTGTTGACGCCGGGCAAGAGCAACTCG
GTCGCCGCATACACTATTCTCAGAATGACTTGGTTGAGTACTCACCAGTCACAGAAAAGCATCTTACGGA
TGGCATGACAGTAAGAGAATTATGCAGTGCTGCCATAACCATGAGTGATAACACTGCGGCCAACTTACTT
CTGACAACGATCGGAGGACCGAAGGAGCTAACCGCTTTTTTGCACAACATGGGGGATCATGTAACTCGCC
TTGATCGTTGGGAACCGGAGCTGAATGAAGCCATACCAAACGACGAGCGTGACACCACGATGCCTGTAGC
AATGGCAACAACGTTGCGCAAACTATTAACTGGCGAACTACTTACTCTAGCTTCCCGGCAACAATTAATA
GACTGGATGGAGGCGGATAAAGTTGCAGGACCACTTCTGCGCTCGGCCCTTCCGGCTGGCTGGTTTATTG
CTGATAAATCTGGAGCCGGTGAGCGTGGGTCTCGCGGTATCATTGCAGCACTGGGGCCAGATGGTAAGCC
CTCCCGTATCGTAGTTATCTACACGACGGGGAGTCAGGCAACTATGGATGAACGAAATAGACAGATCGCT
GAGATAGGTGCCTCACTGATTAAGCATTGGTAACTGTCAGACCAAGTTTACTCATATATACTTTAGATTG
ATTTAAAACTTCATTTTTAATTTAAAAGGATCTAGGTGAAGATCCTTTTTGATAATCTCATGACCAAAAT
CCCTTAACGTGAGTTTTCGTTCCACTGAGCGTCAGACCCCGTAGAAAAGATCAAAGGATCTTCTTGAGAT
CCTTTTTTTCTGCGCGTAATCTGCTGCTTGCAAACAAAAAAACCACCGCTACCAGCGGTGGTTTGTTTGC
CGGATCAAGAGCTACCAACTCTTTTTCCGAAGGTAACTGGCTTCAGCAGAGCGCAGATACCAAATACTGT
TCTTCTAGTGTAGCCGTAGTTAGGCCACCACTTCAAGAACTCTGTAGCACCGCCTACATACCTCGCTCTG
CTAATCCTGTTACCAGTGGCTGCTGCCAGTGGCGATAAGTCGTGTCTTACCGGGTTGGACTCAAGACGAT
AGTTACCGGATAAGGCGCAGCGGTCGGGCTGAACGGGGGGTTCGTGCACACAGCCCAGCTTGGAGCGAAC
GACCTACACCGAACTGAGATACCTACAGCGTGAGCTATGAGAAAGCGCCACGCTTCCCGAAGGGAGAAAG
GCGGACAGGTATCCGGTAAGCGGCAGGGTCGGAACAGGAGAGCGCACGAGGGAGCTTCCAGGGGGAAACG
CCTGGTATCTTTATAGTCCTGTCGGGTTTCGCCACCTCTGACTTGAGCGTCGATTTTTGTGATGCTCGTC
AGGGGGGCGGAGCCTATGGAAAAACGCCAGCAACGCGGCCTTTTTACGGTTCCTGGCCTTTTGCTGGCCT
TTTGCTCACATGTTCTTTCCTGCGTTATCCCCTGATTCTGTGGATAACCGTATTACCGCCTTTGAGTGAG
CTGATACCGCTCGCCGCAGCCGAACGACCGAGCGCAGCGAGTCAGTGAGCGAGGAAGCGGAAGAGCGCCC
AATACGCAAACCGCCTCTCCCCGCGCGTTGGCCGATTCATTAATGCAGCAAGCTCATGGCTGACTAATTT
TTTTTATTTATGCAGAGGCCGAGGCCGCCTCGGCCTCTGAGCTATTCCAGAAGTAGTGAGGAGGCTTTTT
TGGAGGCCTAGGCTTTTGCAAAAAGCTCCCCGTGGCACGACAGGTTTCCCGACTGGAAAGCGGGCAGTGA
GCGCAACGCAATTAATGTGAGTTAGCTCACTCATTAGGCACCCCAGGCTTTACACTTTATGCTTCCGGCT
CGTATGTTGTGTGGAATTGTGAGCGGATAACAATTTCACACAGGAAACAGCTATGACATGATTACGAATT
TCACAAATAAAGCATTTTTTTCACTGCATTCTAGTTGTGGTTTGTCCAAACTCATCAATGTATCTTATCA
TGTCTGGATCAACTGGATAACTCAAGCTAACCAAAATCATCCCAAACTTCCCACCCCATACCCTATTACC
ACTGCCAATTACCTGTGGTTTCATTTACTCTAAACCTGTGATTCCTCTGAATTATTTTCATTTTAAAGAA
ATTGTATTTGTTAAATATGTACTACAAACTTAGTAGTTGGAAGGGCTAATTCACTCCCAAAGAAGACAAG
ATATCCTTGATCTGTGGATCTACCACACACAAGGCTACTTCCCTGATTAGCAGAACTACACACCAGGGCC
AGGGGTCAGATATCCACTGACCTTTGGATGGTGCTACAAGCTAGTACCAGTTGAGCCAGATAAGGTAGAA
GAGGCCAATAAAGGAGAGAACACCAGCTTGTTACACCCTGTGAGCCTGCATGGGATGGATGACCCGGAGA
GAGAAGTGTTAGAGTGGAGGTTTGACAGCCGCCTAGCATTTCATCACGTGGCCCGAGAGCTGCATCCGGA
GTACTTCAAGAACTGCTGATATCGAGCTTGCTACAAGGGACTTTCCGCTGGGGACTTTCCAGGGAGGCGT
GGCCTGGGCGGGACTGGGGAGTGGCGAGCCCTCAGATCCTGCATATAAGCAGCTGCTTTTTGCCTGTACT
GGGTCTCTCTGGTTAGACCAGATCTGAGCCTGGGAGCTCTCTGGCTAACTAGGGAACCCACTGCTTAAGC
CTCAATAAAGCTTGCCTTGAGTGCTTCAAGTAGTGTGTGCCCGTCTGTTGTGTGACTCTGGTAACTAGAG
ATCCCTCAGACCCTTTTAGTCAGTGTGGAAAATCTCTAGCAGTGGCGCCCGAACAGGGACTTGAAAGCGA
AAGGGAAACCAGAGGAGCTCTCTCGACGCAGGACTCGGCTTGCTGAAGCGCGCACGGCAAGAGGCGAGGG
GCGGCGACTGGTGAGTACGCCAAAAATTTTGACTAGCGGAGGCTAGAAGGAGAGAGATGGGTGCGAGAGC
GTCAGTATTAAGCGGGGGAGAATTAGATCGCGATGGGAAAAAATTCGGTTAAGGCCAGGGGGAAAGAAAA
AATATAAATTAAAACATATAGTATGGGCAAGCAGGGAGCTAGAACGATTCGCAGTTAATCCTGGCCTGTT
AGAAACATCAGAAGGCTGTAGACAAATACTGGGACAGCTACAACCATCCCTTCAGACAGGATCAGAAGAA
CTTAGATCATTATATAATACAGTAGCAACCCTCTATTGTGTGCATCAAAGGATAGAGATAAAAGACACCA
AGGAAGCTTTAGACAAGATAGAGGAAGAGCAAAACAAAAGTAAGACCACCGCACAGCAAGCGGCCGGCCG
CTGATCTTCAGACCTGGAGGAGGAGATATGAGGGACAATTGGAGAAGTGAATTATATAAATATAAAGTAG
TAAAAATTGAACCATTAGGAGTAGCACCCACCAAGGCAAAGAGAAGAGTGGTGCAGAGAGAAAAAAGAGC
AGTGGGAATAGGAGCTTTGTTCCTTGGGTTCTTGGGAGCAGCAGGAAGCACTATGGGCGCAGCGTCAATG
ACGCTGACGGTACAGGCCAGACAATTATTGTCTGGTATAGTGCAGCAGCAGAACAATTTGCTGAGGGCTA
TTGAGGCGCAACAGCATCTGTTGCAACTCACAGTCTGGGGCATCAAGCAGCTCCAGGCAAGAATCCTGGC
TGTGGAAAGATACCTAAAGGATCAACAGCTCCTGGGGATTTGGGGTTGCTCTGGAAAACTCATTTGCACC
ACTGCTGTGCCTTGGAATGCTAGTTGGAGTAATAAATCTCTGGAACAGATTTGGAATCACACGACCTGGA
TGGAGTGGGACAGAGAAATTAACAATTACACAAGCTTAATACACTCCTTAATTGAAGAATCGCAAAACCA
GCAAGAAAAGAATGAACAAGAATTATTGGAATTAGATAAATGGGCAAGTTTGTGGAATTGGTTTAACATA
ACAAATTGGCTGTGGTATATAAAATTATTCATAATGATAGTAGGAGGCTTGGTAGGTTTAAGAATAGTTT
TTGCTGTACTTTCTATAGTGAATAGAGTTAGGCAGGGATATTCACCATTATCGTTTCAGACCCACCTCCC
AACCCCGAGGGGACCCGACAGGCCCGAAGGAATAGAAGAAGAAGGTGGAGAGAGAGACAGAGACAGATCC
ATTCGATTAGTGAACGGATCTCGACGGTATCGCCGAATTCACAAATGGCAGTATTCATCCACAATTTTAA
AAGAAAAGGGGGGATTGGGGGGTACAGTGCAGGGGAAAGAATAGTAGACATAATAGCAACAGACATACAA
ACTAAAGAATTACAAAAACAAATTACAAAAATTCAAAATTTTCGGGTTTATTACAGGGACAGCAGAGATC
CAGTTTGGAC
