>Addgene plasmid #116167 | pHAGE-BRAF-K499N | depositor partial sequence | sequence record 219040 | insert
ATGGCGGCGCTGAGCGGTGGCGGTGGTGGCGGCGCGGAGCCGGGCCAGGCTCTGTTCAACGGGGACATGG
AGCCCGAGGCCGGCGCCGGCGCCGGCGCCGCGGCCTCTTCGGCTGCGGACCCTGCCATTCCGGAGGAGGT
GTGGAATATCAAACAAATGATTAAGTTGACACAGGAACATATAGAGGCCCTATTGGACAAATTTGGTGGG
GAGCATAATCCACCATCAATATATCTGGAGGCCTATGAAGAATACACCAGCAAGCTAGATGCACTCCAAC
AAAGAGAACAACAGTTATTGGAATCTCTGGGGAACGGAACTGATTTTTCTGTTTCTAGCTCTGCATCAAT
GGATACCGTTACATCTTCTTCCTCTTCTAGCCTTTCAGTGCTACCTTCATCTCTTTCAGTTTTTCAAAAT
CCCACAGATGTGGCACGGAGCAACCCCAAGTCACCACAAAAACCTATCGTTAGAGTCTTCCTGCCCAACA
AACAGAGGACAGTGGTACCTGCAAGGTGTGGAGTTACAGTCCGAGACAGTCTAAAGAAAGCACTGATGAT
GAGAGGTCTAATCCCAGAGTGCTGTGCTGTTTACAGAATTCAGGATGGAGAGAAGAAACCAATTGGTTGG
GACACTGATATTTCCTGGCTTACTGGAGAAGAATTGCATGTGGAAGTGTTGGAGAATGTTCCACTTACAA
CACACAACTTTGTACGAAAAACGTTTTTCACCTTAGCATTTTGTGACTTTTGTCGAAAGCTGCTTTTCCA
GGGTTTCCGCTGTCAAACATGTGGTTATAAATTTCACCAGCGTTGTAGTACAGAAGTTCCACTGATGTGT
GTTAATTATGACCAACTTGATTTGCTGTTTGTCTCCAAGTTCTTTGAACACCACCCAATACCACAGGAAG
AGGCGTCCTTAGCAGAGACTGCCCTAACATCTGGATCATCCCCTTCCGCACCCGCCTCGGACTCTATTGG
GCCCCAAATTCTCACCAGTCCGTCTCCTTCAAAATCCATTCCAATTCCACAGCCCTTCCGACCAGCAGAT
GAAGATCATCGAAATCAATTTGGGCAACGAGACCGATCCTCATCAGCTCCCAATGTGCATATAAACACAA
TAGAACCTGTCAATATTGATGACTTGATTAGAGACCAAGGATTTCGTGGTGATGGAGGATCAACCACAGG
TTTGTCTGCTACCCCCCCTGCCTCATTACCTGGCTCACTAACTAACGTGAAAGCCTTACAGAAATCTCCA
GGACCTCAGCGAGAAAGGAAGTCATCTTCATCCTCAGAAGACAGGAATCGAATGAAAACACTTGGTAGAC
GGGACTCGAGTGATGATTGGGAGATTCCTGATGGGCAGATTACAGTGGGACAAAGAATTGGATCTGGATC
ATTTGGAACAGTCTACAAGGGAAAGTGGCATGGTGATGTGGCAGTGAAAATGTTGAATGTGACAGCACCT
ACACCTCAGCAGTTACAAGCCTTCAATAATGAAGTAGGAGTACTCAGGAAAACACGACATGTGAATATCC
TACTCTTCATGGGCTATTCCACAAAGCCACAACTGGCTATTGTTACCCAGTGGTGTGAGGGCTCCAGCTT
GTATCACCATCTCCATATCATTGAGACCAAATTTGAGATGATCAAACTTATAGATATTGCACGACAGACT
GCACAGGGCATGGATTACTTACACGCCAAGTCAATCATCCACAGAGACCTCAAGAGTAATAATATATTTC
TTCATGAAGACCTCACAGTAAAAATAGGTGATTTTGGTCTAGCTACAGTGAAATCTCGATGGAGTGGGTC
CCATCAGTTTGAACAGTTGTCTGGATCCATTTTGTGGATGGCACCAGAAGTCATCAGAATGCAAGATAAA
AATCCATACAGCTTTCAGTCAGATGTATATGCATTTGGAATTGTTCTGTATGAATTGATGACTGGACAGT
TACCTTATTCAAACATCAACAACAGGGACCAGATAATTTTTATGGTGGGACGAGGATACCTGTCTCCAGA
TCTCAGTAAGGTACGGAGTAACTGTCCAAAAGCCATGAAGAGATTAATGGCAGAGTGCCTCAAAAAGAAA
AGAGATGAGAGACCACTCTTTCCCCAAATTCTCGCCTCTATTGAGCTGCTGGCCCGCTCATTGCCAAAAA
TTCACCGCAGTGCATCAGAACCCTCCTTGAATCGGGCTGGTTTCCAAACAGAGGATTTTAGTCTATATGC
TTGTGCTTCTCCAAAAACACCCATCCAGGCAGGGGGATATGGTGCGTTTCCTGTCCACTAG
